>Addgene plasmid #50594 | pCBC-MT2T3 | depositor full sequence | sequence record 75674 | pCBC-MT2T3 sequence 3762 bps
CGGAGTTGTTCGGTAAATTGTCACAACGCCGCCCGCCCCGTTCCACTGAGCGTCAGACCCGGTAGAAAAG
ATCAAAGGATCTTCTTGAGATCCTTTTTTTCTGCGCGTAATCTGCTGCTTGCAAACAAAAAAACCACCGC
TACCAGCGGTGGTTTGTTTGCCGGATCAAGAGCTACCAACTCTTTTTCCGAAGGTAACTGGCTTCAGCAG
AGCGCAGATACCAAATACTGTTCTTCTAGTGTAGCCGTAGTTAGGCCACCACTTCAAGAACTCTGTAGCA
CCGCCTACATACCTCGCTCTGCTAATCCTGTTACCAGTGGCTGCTGCCAGTGGCGATAAGTCGTGTCTTA
CCGGGTTGGACTCAAGACGATAGTTACCGGATAAGGCGCAGCGGTCGGGCTGAACGGGGGGTTCGTGCAC
ACAGCCCAGCTTGGAGCGAACGACCTACACCGAACTGAGATACCTACAGCGTGAGCTATGAGAAAGCGCC
ACGCTTCCCGAAGGGAGAAAGGCGGACAGGTATCCGGTAAGCGGCAGGGTCGGAACAGGAGAGCGCACGA
GGGAGCTTCCAGGGGGAAACGCCTGGTATCTTTATAGTCCTGTCGGGTTTCGCCACCTCTGACTTGAGCG
TCGATTTTTGTGATGCTCGTCAGGGGGGCGGAGCCTATGGAAAAACGCCAGCAACGCGGCCTTTTTACGG
TTCCTGGCCTTTTGCTGGCCTTTTGCTCACATGTTCTTTCCTGCGTTATCCCCTGATTCTGTGGATAACC
GTATTACCGCTAGGATGGATCTCGGGCACGTCTAACTACTAAGCGAGAGTAGGGAACTGCCAGGCATCAA
ATAAAACGAAAGGCTCAGTCGGAAGACTGGGCCTTTCGTTTTATCTGTTGTTTGTCGGTGAACGCTCTCC
TGAGTAGGACAAATCCGCCGGGAGCGGATTTGAACGTTGTGAAGCAACGGCCCGGAGGGTGGCGGGCAGG
ACGCCCGCCATAAACTGCCAGGCATCAAACTAAGCAGAAGGCCATCCTGACGGATGGCCTTTTTGCGTTT
CTACAAACTCTTCCTGTTAGTTAGTTACTTAAGTGTTGACAATTAATCATCGGCATAGTATATCGGCATA
GTATAATACGACAAGGTGAGGAACTAAACCGAGCGGATAACAATTTCACACAGGAAACAGCTATGACCAT
GATTACGCCAAGCTATTTAGGTGACACTATAGAATACTCAAGCTATGCAAGGCCCTTAAGGCCAAGGGGG
CTTCGTGCCACCAACGAGTTTTAGAGCTAGAAATAGCAAGTTAAAATAAGGCTAGTCCGTTATCAACTTG
AAAAAGTGGCACCGAGTCGGTGCTTTTTTTTTTGTCCTTCTGTTTTTTTAGTCAGTCTCTTTTTTCAGAA
GTACAACATCTTTTTTTTGTCCTTCTGTTTTTTTAGTCAGTCTCTTTTTTCAGAAGTACAACATCTTTTT
TTTGTCCTTCTGTTTTTTTAGTCAGTCTCTTTTTTCAGAAGTACAACATCTTTTTTTTGTCCTTCTGTTT
TTTTAGTCAGTCTCTTTTTTCAGAAGTACTCTATGATGTATCGTTCTGGGAAATGTCTGTCTGTCTACAA
CCCCATAATCTATATTTGCAATCACACATCTAATATTCTCTGTGACAAGACAGCCGAACACGACTTGCCT
TCCGCACAATACATCATTTCTTCTTAGCTTTTTTTCTTCTTCTTCGTTCATACAGTTTTTTTTTGTTTAT
CAGCTTACATTTTCTTGAACCGTAGCTTTCGTTTTCTTCTTTTTAACTTTCCATTCGGAGTTTTTGTATC
TTGTTTCATAGTTTGTCCCAGGATTAGAATGATTAGGCATCGAACCTTCAAGAATTTGATTGAATAAAAC
ATCTTCATTCTTAAGATATGAAGATAATCTTCAAAAGGCCCCTGGGAATCTGAAAGAAGAGAAGCAGGCC
CATTTATATGGGAAAGAACAATAGTATTTCTTATATAGGCCCATTTAAGTTGAAAACAATCTTCAAAAGT
CCCACATCGCTTAGATAAGAAAACGAAGCTGAGTTTATATACAGCTAGAGTCGAAGTAGTGATATCTAAT
ACCTTTGGCCTATTTGGCCTGGCCCAATTCGCCCTATAGTGAGTCGTATTACAATTCACTGGCCGTCGTT
TTACAACGTCGTGACTGGGAAAACCCTGGCGTTACCCAACTTAATCGCCTTGCAGCACATCCCCCTTTCG
CCAGCTGGCGTAATAGCGAAGAGGCCCGCACCGATCGCCCTTCCCAACAGTTGCGCAGCCTATACGTACG
GCAGTTTAAGGTTTACACCTATAAAAGAGAGAGCCGTTATCGTCTGTTTGTGGATGTACAGAGTGATATT
ATTGACACGCCGGGGCGACGGATGGTGATCCCCCTGGCCAGTGCACGTCTGCTGTCAGATAAAGTCTCCC
GTGAACTTTACCCGGTGGTGCATATCGGGGATGAAAGCTGGCGCATGATGACCACCGATATGGCAAGTGT
GCCAGTATCCGTTATCGGGGAAGAAGTGGCTGATCTCAGCCACCGCGAAAATGACATCAAAAACGCCATT
AACCTGATGTTCTGGGGAATATAAATGTCAGGCATGAGATTATCAAAAAGGATCTTCACCTAGATCCTTT
TCACGTAGAAAGCCAGTCCGCAGAAACGGACCATGAGTGGACATAAGCCTCGTTCGGTTCGTAAGCTGTA
ATGCAAGTAGCGTATGCGCTCACGCAACTGGTCCAGAACCTTGACCGAACGCAGCGGTGGTAACGGCGCA
GTGGCGGTTTTCATGGCTTGTTATGACTGTTTTTTTGGGGTACAGTCTATGCCTCGGGCATCCAAGCAGC
AAGCGCGTTACGCCGTGGGTCGATGTTTGATGTTATGGAGCAGCAACGATGTTACGCAGCAGGGCAGTCG
CCCTAAAACAAAGTTAAACATCATGGAGAAAAAAATCACTGGATATACCACCGTTGATATATCCCAATGG
CATCGTAAAGAACATTTTGAGGCATTTCAGTCAGTTGCTCAATGTACCTATAACCAGACCGTTCAGCTGG
ATATTACGGCCTTTTTAAAGACCGTAAAGAAAAGTAAGCACAAGTTTTATCCGGCCTTTATTCACATTCT
TGCCCGCCTGATGAATGCTCATCCGGAGTTCCGTATGGCAATGAAAGACGGTGAGCTGGTGATATGGGAT
AGTGTTCACCCTTGTTACACCGTTTTCCATGAGCAAACTGAAACGTTTTCATCGCTCTGGAGTGAATACC
ACGACGATTTCCGGCAGTTTCTACACATATATTCGCAAGATGTGGCGTGTTACGGTGAAAACCTGGCCTA
TTTCCCTAAAGGGTTTATTGAGAATATGTTTTTCGTCTCAGCCAATCCCTGGGTGAGTTTCACCAGTTTT
GATTTAAACGTGGCCAATATGGACAACTTCTTCGCCCCCGTTTTCACAATGGGCAAATATTATACGCAAG
GCGACAAGGTGCTGATGCCGCTGGCGATTCAGGTTCATCATGCCGTTTGTGATGGCTTCCATGTCGGCAG
AATGCTTAATGAATTACAACAGTACTGCGATGAGTGGCAGGGCGGGGCGTAATTTTTTTAAGGCAGTTAT
TGGTGCGATCCTCTAGCTAGAAATTCGTTCAAGCCGACGCCGCTTCGCGGCGCGGCTTAACTCAAGCGTT
AGATGCACTAAGCACATAATTGCTCACAGCCAAACTATCAGGTCAAGTCCCG
Features (pLannotate 1.2.2; 13 found; start..end, strand, type, name):
     85..673     +  rep_origin     ori: high-copy-number ColE1/pMB1/pBR322/pUC origin of replication
    841..884     -  terminator     rrnB T1 terminator: Escherichia coli rrnB; transcription terminator T1 from the E. coli rrnB gene
   1016..1043    +  terminator     rrnB T2 terminator: transcription terminator T2 from the E. coli rrnB gene
   1085..1132    +  promoter       EM7 promoter: synthetic bacterial promoter&nbsp
   1205..1223    +  promoter       SP6 promoter: promoter for bacteriophage SP6 RNA polymerase
   1278..1353    +  misc_RNA       gRNA scaffold: guide RNA scaffold for the Streptococcus pyogenes CRISPR/Cas9 system
   2023..2039    +  promoter       AtU6 promoter (fragment): consensus promoter from the three Arabidopsis U6 snRNA genes (Waibel and Filipowicz, 1990; Nekrasov et al., 2013)
   2133..2151    -  promoter       T7 promoter: promoter for bacteriophage T7 RNA polymerase
   2154..2301    +  CDS            lacZα (fragment): LacZα fragment of β-galactosidase; lacZ fragment
   2311..2614    +  CDS            ccdB (fragment): CcdB, a bacterial toxin that poisons DNA gyrase; ccdB; Plasmids containing the ccdB gene cannot be propagated in standard E. coli strains.
   2710..2814    -  CDS            int (fragment): INT2_ECOLX - Protein inferred from homology: Swiss-Prot protein existence level 3. Putative integrase believed to be involved in the insertion of antibiotic resistance genes into plasmids and transposons. From Escherichia coli.
   2900..2956    +  CDS            GmR (fragment): gentamycin acetyltransferase; aacC1; confers resistance to gentamycin
   2963..3622    +  CDS            CmR: chloramphenicol acetyltransferase; cat; confers resistance to chloramphenicol
