[The description below was written by a language model from this plasmid's Addgene catalogue record and pLannotate feature annotations shown in this document.]
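Description:
pCBC-MT2T3 is a small (about 3.8 kb) bacterial cloning plasmid built on the pGWC backbone that serves as a PCR template module in a plant CRISPR/Cas9 toolkit, rather than as a plant transformation vector in its own right. It replicates in E. coli from a high-copy ColE1/pUC-type origin and is selected with chloramphenicol through an intact chloramphenicol acetyltransferase gene. The annotation also picks up rrnB T1 and T2 terminators, an EM7 bacterial promoter, and partial matches to lacZα, ccdB, an integrase and a gentamicin resistance gene. These are annotated only as fragments and appear to be backbone remnants rather than working elements.

The synthetic insert sits between SP6 and T7 promoter sequences, which the record lists as sequencing primer sites. According to the catalogue entry it comprises, in order, target site T2, the Streptococcus pyogenes Cas9 gRNA scaffold, a TaU3 terminator region ("TaU3t plus"), the U6-26 promoter, and target site T3. The feature table confirms the gRNA scaffold and, further downstream, a short match to the Arabidopsis U6 consensus promoter, but it does not annotate the TaU3 terminator or the target positions. This layout represents the junction between two consecutive guide RNA units: the scaffold and terminator complete one guide RNA transcript, and the downstream Pol III promoter starts the next.

The stated use is as a template for building expression cassettes with multiple gRNA target sites for plant genome editing and gene regulation. The name and insert order suggest it supplies the segment linking the second and third guides in such an array. The record does not describe the assembly method or the destination vectors.
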