Addgene plasmid #50594: pCBC-MT2T3
Purpose: CRISPR/Cas based plant genome editing and gene regulation; used as template for making expression cassette with multiple gRNA target sites
Depositing lab: Qi-Jun Chen. Depositing organization: China Agricultural University. Publication: A CRISPR/Cas9 toolkit for multiplex genome editing in plants. Xing HL, Dong L, Wang ZP, Zhang HY, Han CY, Liu B, Wang XC, Chen QJ. BMC Plant Biol. 2014 Nov 29;14(1):327. 10.1186/s12870-014-0327-y PubMed 25432517.
Backbone
  Vector backbone: pGWC
  Vector type: Plant Expression, CRISPR ; PCR template
Growth in bacteria
  Bacterial resistance: Chloramphenicol, 25 μg/mL
  Growth temperature: 37°C
  Growth strain: DH5alpha
  Copy number: High Copy
Gene/Insert
  Gene/Insert name: T2, gRNA scaffold, TaU3t plus, U6-26p, T3
  Species: Synthetic
  Cloning method: Unknown
  Sequencing primers: 5′ SP6; 3′ T7
Terms and licenses: Academic/Nonprofit Terms; Industry Terms: Not Available to Industry
How to cite: pCBC-MT2T3 was a gift from Qi-Jun Chen (Addgene plasmid # 50594 ; http://n2t.net/addgene:50594 ; RRID:Addgene_50594)
