>Addgene plasmid #50594 | pCBC-MT2T3 | addgene partial sequence | sequence record 78034 | SP6 5'-ATTTAGGTGACACTATAG-3'
AGGGGCTTCGTGCCACCAACGAGTTTTAGAGCTAGAAATAGCAAGTTAAAATAAGGCTAGTCCGTTATCA
ACTTGAAAAAGTGGCACCGAGTCGGTGCTTTTTTTTTTGTCCTTCTGTTTTTTTAGTCAGTCTCTTTTTT
CAGAAGTACAACATCTTTTTTTTGTCCTTCTGTTTTTTTAGTCAGTCTCTTTTTTCAGAAGTACAACATC
TTTTTTTTGTCCTTCTGTTTTTTTAGTCAGTCTCTTTTTTCAGAAGTACAACATCTTTTTTTTGTCCTTC
TGTTTTTTTAGTCAGTCTCTTTTTTCAGAAGTACTCTATGATGTATCGTTCTGGGAAATGTCTGTCTGTC
TACAACCCCATAATCTATATTTGCAATCACACATCTAATATTCTCTGTGACAAGACAGCCGAACACGACT
TGCCTTCCGCACAATACATCATTTCTTCTTAGCTTTTTTTCTTCTTCTTCGTTCATACAGTTTTTTTTTG
TTTATCAGCTTACATTTTCTTGAACCGTAGCTTTCGTTTTCTTCTTTTTAACTTTCCATTCGGAGTTTTT
GTATCTTGTTTCATAGTTTGTCCCAGGATTAGAATGATTAGGCATCGAACCTTCAAGAATTTGATTGAAT
AAAACATCTTCATTCTTAAGATATGAAGATAATCTTCAAAAGGCCCCTGGGAATCTGAAAGAAGAGAAGC
AGGCCCATTTATATGGGAAAGAACAATAGTATTTCTTATATAGGCCCATTTAAGTTGAAAACAATCTTCA
AAAGTCCCACATCGCTTAGATAAGAAAACGAAGCTGAGTTTATATACAGCTAGAGTCGAAGTAGTGATAT
CTAATACCTTTGGCCTATTTGGCCTGGCCCAATTCGCCCTATAGTGAGTCGTATTACAATTCACTGG
